>Addgene plasmid #89687 | pCAG-iRFP720 | depositor full sequence | sequence record 173809 | pCAG-iRFP720 sequence 5760 bps
TTACCAATGCTTAATCAGTGAGGCACCTATCTCAGCGATCTGTCTATTTCGTTCATCCATAGTTGCCTGA
CTCCCCGTCGTGTAGATAACTACGATACGGGAGGGCTTACCATCTGGCCCCAGTGCTGCAATGATACCGC
GAGACCCACGCTCACCGGCTCCAGATTTATCAGCAATAAACCAGCCAGCCGGAAGGGCCGAGCGCAGAAG
TGGTCCTGCAACTTTATCCGCCTCCATCCAGTCTATTAATTGTTGCCGGGAAGCTAGAGTAAGTAGTTCG
CCAGTTAATAGTTTGCGCAACGTTGTTGCCATTGCTACAGGCATCGTGGTGTCACGCTCGTCGTTTGGTA
TGGCTTCATTCAGCTCCGGTTCCCAACGATCAAGGCGAGTTACATGATCCCCCATGTTGTGCAAAAAAGC
GGTTAGCTCCTTCGGTCCTCCGATCGTTGTCAGAAGTAAGTTGGCCGCAGTGTTATCACTCATGGTTATG
GCAGCACTGCATAATTCTCTTACTGTCATGCCATCCGTAAGATGCTTTTCTGTGACTGGTGAGTACTCAA
CCAAGTCATTCTGAGAATAGTGTATGCGGCGACCGAGTTGCTCTTGCCCGGCGTCAATACGGGATAATAC
CGCGCCACATAGCAGAACTTTAAAAGTGCTCATCATTGGAAAACGTTCTTCGGGGCGAAAACTCTCAAGG
ATCTTACCGCTGTTGAGATCCAGTTCGATGTAACCCACTCGTGCACCCAACTGATCTTCAGCATCTTTTA
CTTTCACCAGCGTTTCTGGGTGAGCAAAAACAGGAAGGCAAAATGCCGCAAAAAAGGGAATAAGGGCGAC
ACGGAAATGTTGAATACTCATACTCTTCCTTTTTCAATATTATTGAAGCATTTATCAGGGTTATTGTCTC
ATGAGCGGATACATATTTGAATGTATTTAGAAAAATAAACAAATAGGGGTTCCGCGCACATTTCCCCGAA
AAGTGCCACCTGGGTCGACATTGATTATTGACTAGTTATTAATAGTAATCAATTACGGGGTCATTAGTTC
ATAGCCCATATATGGAGTTCCGCGTTACATAACTTACGGTAAATGGCCCGCCTGGCTGACCGCCCAACGA
CCCCCGCCCATTGACGTCAATAATGACGTATGTTCCCATAGTAACGCCAATAGGGACTTTCCATTGACGT
CAATGGGTGGAGTATTTACGGTAAACTGCCCACTTGGCAGTACATCAAGTGTATCATATGCCAAGTACGC
CCCCTATTGACGTCAATGACGGTAAATGGCCCGCCTGGCATTATGCCCAGTACATGACCTTATGGGACTT
TCCTACTTGGCAGTACATCTACGTATTAGTCATCGCTATTACCATGGTCGAGGTGAGCCCCACGTTCTGC
TTCACTCTCCCCATCTCCCCCCCCTCCCCACCCCCAATTTTGTATTTATTTATTTTTTAATTATTTTGTG
CAGCGATGGGGGCGGGGGGGGGGGGGGCGCGCGCCAGGCGGGGCGGGGCGGGGCGAGGGGCGGGGCGGGG
CGAGGCGGAAAGGTGCGGCGGCAGCCAATCAGAGCGGCGCGCTCCGAAAGTTTCCTTTTATGGCGAGGCG
GCGGCGGCGGCGGCCCTATAAAAAGCGAAGCGCGCGGCGGGCGGGAGTCGCTGCGTTGCCTTCGCCCCGT
GCCCCGCTCCGCGCCGCCTCGCGCCGCCCGCCCCGGCTCTGACTGACCGCGTTACTCCCACAGGTGAGCG
GGCGGGACGGCCCTTCTCCTCCGGGCTGTAATTAGCGCTTGGTTTAATGACGGCTCGTTTCTTTTCTGTG
GCTGCGTGAAAGCCTTAAAGGGCTCCGGGAGGGCCCTTTGTGCGGGGGGGAGCGGCTCGGGGGGTGCGTG
CGTGTGTGTGTGCGTGGGGAGCGCCGCGTGCGGCTCCGCGCTGCCCGGCGGCTGTGAGCGCTGCGGGCGC
GGCGCGGGGCTTTGTGCGCTCCGCAGTGTGCGCGAGGGGAGCGCGGCCGGGGGCGGTGCCCCGCGGTGCG
GGGGGGGCTGCGAGGGGAACAAAGGCTGCGTGCGGGGTGTGTGCGTGGGGGGGTGAGCAGGGGGTGTGGG
CGCGGCGGTCGGGCTGTAACCCCCCCCTGCACCCCCCTCCCCGAGTTGCTGAGCACGGCCCGGCTTCGGG
TGCGGGGCTCCGTACGGGGCGTGGCGCGGGGCTCGCCGTGCCGGGCGGGGGGTGGCGGCAGGTGGGGGTG
CCGGGCGGGGCGGGGCCGCCTCGGGCCGGGGAGGGCTCGGGGGAGGGGCGCGGCGGCCCCCGGAGCGCCG
GCGGCTGTCGAGGCGCGGCGAGCCGCAGCCATTGCCTTTTATGGTAATCGTGCGAGAGGGCGCAGGGACT
TCCTTTGTCCCAAATCTGTGCGGAGCCGAAATCTGGGAGGCGCCGCCGCACCCCCTCTAGCGGGCGCGGG
GCGAAGCGGTGCGGCGCCGGCAGGAAGGAAATGGGCGGGGAGGGCCTTCGTGCGTCGCCGCGCCGCCGTC
CCCTTCTCCCTCTCCAGCCTCGGGGCTGTCCGCGGGGGGACGGCTGCCTTCGGGGGGGACGGGGCAGGGC
GGGGTTCGGCTTCTGGCGTGTGACCGGCGGCTCTAGAGCCTCTGCTAACCATGTTCATGCCTTCTTCTTT
TTCCTACAGCTCCTGGGCAACGTGCTGGTTATTGTGCTGTCTCATCATTTTGGCAAAGAATTGATTAATT
CGAGCGAACGCGTACCGGTGCCGCCACCATGGCGGAAGGATCCGTCGCCAGGCAGCCTGACCTCTTGACC
TGCGACGATGAGCCGATCCATATCCCCGGTGCCATCCAACCGCATGGACTGCTGCTCGCCCTCGCCGCCG
ACATGACGATCGTTGCCGGCAGCGACAACCTTCCCGAACTCACCGGACTGGCGATCGGCGCCCTGATCGG
CCGCTCTGCGGCCGATGTCTTCGACTCGGAGACGCACAACCGTCTGACGATCGCCTTGGCCGAGCCCGGG
GCGGCCGTCGGAGCACCGATCACTGTCGGCTTCACGATGCGAAAGGACGCAGGCTTCATCGGCTCCTGGC
ATCGCCATGATCAGCTCATCTTCCTCGAGCTCGAGCCTCCCCAGCGGGACGTCGCCGAGCCGCAGGCGTT
CTTCCGCCGCACCAACAGCGCCATCCGCCGCCTGCAGGCCGCCGAAACCTTGGAAAGCGCCTGCGCCGCC
GCGGCGCAAGAGGTGCGGAAGATTACCGGCTTCGATCGGGTGATGATCTATCGCTTCGCCTCCGACTTCA
GCGGGTCCGTGATCGCAGAGGATCGGTGCGCCGAGGTCGAGTCAAAACTAGGCCTGCACTATCCTGCCTC
ATTCATCCCGGCGCAGGCCCGTCGGCTCTATACCATCAACCCGGTACGGATCATTCCCGATATCAATTAT
CGGCCGGTGCCGGTCACCCCAGACCTCAATCCGGTCACCGGGCGGCCGATTGATCTTAGCTTCGCCATCC
TGCGCAGCGTCTCGCCCAACCATCTGGAGTTCATGCGCAACATAGGCATGCACGGCACGATGTCGATCTC
GATTTTGCGCGGCGAGCGACTGTGGGGATTGATCGTTTGCCATCACCGAACGCCGTACTACGTCGATCTC
GATGGCCGCCAAGCCTGCGAGCTAGTCGCCCAGGTTCTGGCCTGGCAGATCGGCGTGATGGAAGAGTGAG
CGGCCGCACTCCTCAGGTGCAGGCTGCCTATCAGAAGGTGGTGGCTGGTGTGGCCAATGCCCTGGCTCAC
AAATACCACTGAGATCTTTTTCCCTCTGCCAAAAATTATGGGGACATCATGAAGCCCCTTGAGCATCTGA
CTTCTGGCTAATAAAGGAAATTTATTTTCATTGCAATAGTGTGTTGGAATTTTTTGTGTCTCTCACTCGG
AAGGACATATGGGAGGGCAAATCATTTAAAACATCAGAATGAGTATTTGGTTTAGAGTTTGGCAACATAT
GCCCATATGCTGGCTGCCATGAACAAAGGTTGGCTATAAAGAGGTCATCAGTATATGAAACAGCCCCCTG
CTGTCCATTCCTTATTCCATAGAAAAGCCTTGACTTGAGGTTAGATTTTTTTTATATTTTGTTTTGTGTT
ATTTTTTTCTTTAACATCCCTAAAATTTTCCTTACATGTTTTACTAGCCAGATTTTTCCTCCTCTCCTGA
CTACTCCCAGTCATAGCTGTCCCTCTTCTCTTATGGAGATCCCTCGACCTGCAGCCCAAGCTTGGCGTAA
TCATGGTCATAGCTGTTTCCTGTGTGAAATTGTTATCCGCTCACAATTCCACACAACATACGAGCCGGAA
GCATAAAGTGTAAAGCCTGGGGTGCCTAATGAGTGAGCTAACTCACATTAATTGCGTTGCGCTCACTGCC
CGCTTTCCAGTCGGGAAACCTGTCGTGCCAGCGGATCCGCATCTCAATTAGTCAGCAACCATAGTCCCGC
CCCTAACTCCGCCCAGTTCCGCCCATTCTCCGCCCCATGGCTGACTAATTTTTTTTATTTATGCAGAGGC
CGAGGCCGCCTCGGCCTCTGAGCTATTCCAGAAGTAGTGAGGAGGCTTTTTTGGAGGCCTAGGCTTTTGC
AAAAAGCTAACTTGTTTATTGCAGCTTATAATGGTTACAAATAAAGCAATAGCATCACAAATTTCACAAA
TAAAGCATTTTTTTCACTGCATTCTAGTTGTGGTTTGTCCAAACTCATCAATGTATCTTATCATGTCTGG
ATCCGCTGCATTAATGAATCGGCCAACGCGCGGGGAGAGGCGGTTTGCGTATTGGGCGCTCTTCCGCTTC
CTCGCTCACTGACTCGCTGCGCTCGGTCGTTCGGCTGCGGCGAGCGGTATCAGCTCACTCAAAGGCGGTA
ATACGGTTATCCACAGAATCAGGGGATAACGCAGGAAAGAACATGTGAGCAAAAGGCCAGCAAAAGGCCA
GGAACCGTAAAAAGGCCGCGTTGCTGGCGTTTTTCCATAGGCTCCGCCCCCCTGACGAGCATCACAAAAA
TCGACGCTCAAGTCAGAGGTGGCGAAACCCGACAGGACTATAAAGATACCAGGCGTTTCCCCCTGGAAGC
TCCCTCGTGCGCTCTCCTGTTCCGACCCTGCCGCTTACCGGATACCTGTCCGCCTTTCTCCCTTCGGGAA
GCGTGGCGCTTTCTCATAGCTCACGCTGTAGGTATCTCAGTTCGGTGTAGGTCGTTCGCTCCAAGCTGGG
CTGTGTGCACGAACCCCCCGTTCAGCCCGACCGCTGCGCCTTATCCGGTAACTATCGTCTTGAGTCCAAC
CCGGTAAGACACGACTTATCGCCACTGGCAGCAGCCACTGGTAACAGGATTAGCAGAGCGAGGTATGTAG
GCGGTGCTACAGAGTTCTTGAAGTGGTGGCCTAACTACGGCTACACTAGAAGAACAGTATTTGGTATCTG
CGCTCTGCTGAAGCCAGTTACCTTCGGAAAAAGAGTTGGTAGCTCTTGATCCGGCAAACAAACCACCGCT
GGTAGCGGTGGTTTTTTTGTTTGCAAGCAGCAGATTACGCGCAGAAAAAAAGGATCTCAAGAAGATCCTT
TGATCTTTTCTACGGGGTCTGACGCTCAGTGGAACGAAAACTCACGTTAAGGGATTTTGGTCATGAGATT
ATCAAAAAGGATCTTCACCTAGATCCTTTTAAATTAAAAATGAAGTTTTAAATCAATCTAAAGTATATAT
GAGTAAACTTGGTCTGACAG
Features (pLannotate 1.2.2; 17 found; start..end, strand, type, name):
      1..861     -  CDS            AmpR: β-lactamase; bla; confers resistance to ampicillin, carbenicillin, and related antibiotics
    862..966     -  promoter       AmpR promoter: bla
    997..1376    +  enhancer       CMV enhancer: human cytomegalovirus immediate early enhancer
   1378..1653    +  promoter       chicken β-actin promoter: No description available
   1654..2669    +  intron         chimeric intron: chimera between introns from chicken β-actin and rabbit β-globin
   2759..3709    +  CDS            iRFP720: near-infrared fluorescent protein with an emission peak at 720 nm, engineered from a bacterial phytochrome (Shcherbakova and Verkhusha, 2013) derived from Rhodopseudomonas palustris RpBphP2
   3718..3789    +  CDS            HBB (fragment): HBB_PONPY - Experimental evidence at transcript level: Swiss-Prot protein existence level 2. Involved in oxygen transport from the lung to the various peripheral tissues. From Pongo pygmaeus (Bornean orangutan).
   3860..3915    +  polyA_signal   β-globin poly(A) signal: rabbit β-globin polyadenylation signal (Gil and Proudfoot, 1987)
   4300..4316    -  protein_bind   lac operator: The lac repressor binds to the lac operator to inhibit transcription in E. coli. This inhibition can be relieved by adding lactose or isopropyl-β-D-thiogalactopyranoside (IPTG). lac repressor encoded by lacI
   4324..4354    -  promoter       lac promoter: promoter for the E. coli lac operon
   4369..4390    -  protein_bind   CAP binding site: CAP binding activates transcription in the presence of cAMP. E. coli catabolite activator protein
   4403..4442    -  CDS            lacI (fragment): lac repressor; lacI; The lac repressor binds to the lac operator to inhibit transcription in E. coli. This inhibition can be relieved by adding lactose or isopropyl-β-D-thiogalactopyranoside (IPTG).
   4449..4471    +  promoter       SV40 promoter (fragment): SV40 enhancer and early promoter
   4475..4609    +  rep_origin     SV40 ori: SV40 origin of replication
   4629..4763    +  polyA_signal   SV40 poly(A) signal: SV40 polyadenylation signal
   4765..4819    -  CDS            lacI (fragment): lac repressor; lacI; The lac repressor binds to the lac operator to inhibit transcription in E. coli. This inhibition can be relieved by adding lactose or isopropyl-β-D-thiogalactopyranoside (IPTG).
   5002..5590    -  rep_origin     ori: high-copy-number ColE1/pMB1/pBR322/pUC origin of replication
