[The description below was written by a language model from this plasmid's Addgene catalogue record and pLannotate feature annotations shown in this document.]
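Description:
pCAG-iRFP720 is a 5,760 bp mammalian expression plasmid built on the pCAGGS backbone that constitutively expresses the near-infrared fluorescent protein iRFP720. It is propagated in E. coli through a high-copy ColE1/pUC-type origin and selected with ampicillin via the β-lactamase gene and its native promoter. No mammalian selection marker is annotated, so the plasmid appears suited mainly to transient transfection. The backbone also carries an SV40 origin of replication, which can support episomal replication in cells that express SV40 large T antigen, along with an SV40 poly(A) signal. Short lac promoter/operator, CAP binding site and lacI fragments are also annotated and look like remnants of earlier cloning vectors rather than functional parts.

The expression cassette uses the composite CAG promoter, annotated here as the human cytomegalovirus immediate early enhancer, the chicken β-actin promoter and a chimeric chicken β-actin/rabbit β-globin intron. This combination gives strong, broadly active transcription in mammalian cells. Downstream lies the iRFP720 coding sequence, a synthetic reporter engineered from the Rhodopseudomonas palustris bacteriophytochrome RpBphP2 with an emission peak at 720 nm. The transcript ends at the rabbit β-globin polyadenylation signal. The short HBB fragment annotated just after the reporter most likely reflects β-globin exon sequence that is part of the pCAGGS 3′ region rather than a fused tag.

The record classes the plasmid as a synthetic biology tool, and it was deposited with work on multi-input, multi-output genetic circuits in mammalian cells. The record does not state its exact role there. A constitutive far-red reporter of this kind is typically used as a transfection marker or as a fluorescence channel spectrally separate from green and red proteins.
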