Addgene plasmid #89687: pCAG-iRFP720
Purpose: pCAG promoter driving iRFP720
Depositing lab: Wilson Wong. Publication: Large-scale design of robust genetic circuits with multiple inputs and outputs for mammalian cells. Weinberg BH, Pham NT, Caraballo LD, Lozanoski T, Engel A, Bhatia S, Wong WW. Nat Biotechnol. 2017 Mar 27. doi: 10.1038/nbt.3805. PubMed 28346402.
Backbone
  Vector backbone: pCAGGS
  Vector type: Mammalian Expression, Synthetic Biology
Growth in bacteria
  Bacterial resistance: Ampicillin, 100 μg/mL
  Growth temperature: 37°C
  Growth strain: NEB Stable
  Copy number: High Copy
Gene/Insert
  Gene/Insert name: iRFP720
  Species: Synthetic
Terms and licenses: Academic/Nonprofit Terms; Industry Terms: Not Available to Industry
How to cite: pCAG-iRFP720 was a gift from Wilson Wong (Addgene plasmid # 89687 ; http://n2t.net/addgene:89687 ; RRID:Addgene_89687)
