>Addgene plasmid #89687 | pCAG-iRFP720 | addgene partial sequence | sequence record 177144 | Addgene Partial NGS Result
TGCACCCCCCTCCCCGAGTTGCTGAGCACGGCCCGGCTTCGGGTGCGGGGCTCCGTACGGGGCGTGGCGC
GGGGCTCGCCGTGCCGGGCGGGGGGTGGCGGCAGGTGGGGGTGCCGGGCGGGGCGGGGCCGCCTCGGGCC
GGGGAGGGCTCGGGGGAGGGGCGCGGCGGCCCCCGGAGCGCCGGCGGCTGTCGAGGCGCGGCGAGCCGCA
GCCATTGCCTTTTATGGTAATCGTGCGAGAGGGCGCAGGGACTTCCTTTGTCCCAAATCTGTGCGGAGCC
GAAATCTGGGAGGCGCCGCCGCACCCCCTCTAGCGGGCGCGGGGCGAAGCGGTGCGGCGCCGGCAGGAAG
GAAATGGGCGGGGAGGGCCTTCGTGCGTCGCCGCGCCGCCGTCCCCTTCTCCCTCTCCAGCCTCGGGGCT
GTCCGCGGGGGGACGGCTGCCTTCGGGGGGGACGGGGCAGGGCGGGGTTCGGCTTCTGGCGTGTGACCGG
CGGCTCTAGAGCCTCTGCTAACCATGTTCATGCCTTCTTCTTTTTCCTACAGCTCCTGGGCAACGTGCTG
GTTATTGTGCTGTCTCATCATTTTGGCAAAGAATTGATTAATTCGAGCGAACGCGTACCGGTGCCGCCAC
CATGGCGGAAGGATCCGTCGCCAGGCAGCCTGACCTCTTGACCTGCGACGATGAGCCGATCCATATCCCC
GGTGCCATCCAACCGCATGGACTGCTGCTCGCCCTCGCCGCCGACATGACGATCGTTGCCGGCAGCGACA
ACCTTCCCGAACTCACCGGACTGGCGATCGGCGCCCTGATCGGCCGCTCTGCGGCCGATGTCTTCGACTC
GGAGACGCACAACCGTCTGACGATCGCCTTGGCCGAGCCCGGGGCGGCCGTCGGAGCACCGATCACTGTC
GGCTTCACGATGCGAAAGGACGCAGGCTTCATCGGCTCCTGGCATCGCCATGATCAGCTCATCTTCCTCG
AGCTCGAGCCTCCCCAGCGGGACGTCGCCGAGCCGCAGGCGTTCTTCCGCCGCACCAACAGCGCCATCCG
CCGCCTGCAGGCCGCCGAAACCTTGGAAAGCGCCTGCGCCGCCGCGGCGCAAGAGGTGCGGAAGATTACC
GGCTTCGATCGGGTGATGATCTATCGCTTCGCCTCCGACTTCAGCGGGTCCGTGATCGCAGAGGATCGGT
GCGCCGAGGTCGAGTCAAAACTAGGCCTGCACTATCCTGCCTCATTCATCCCGGCGCAGGCCCGTCGGCT
CTATACCATCAACCCGGTACGGATCATTCCCGATATCAATTATCGGCCGGTGCCGGTCACCCCAGACCTC
AATCCGGTCACCGGGCGGCCGATTGATCTTAGCTTCGCCATCCTGCGCAGCGTCTCGCCCAACCATCTGG
AGTTCATGCGCAACATAGGCATGCACGGCACGATGTCGATCTCGATTTTGCGCGGCGAGCGACTGTGGGG
ATTGATCGTTTGCCATCACCGAACGCCGTACTACGTCGATCTCGATGGCCGCCAAGCCTGCGAGCTAGTC
GCCCAGGTTCTGGCCTGGCAGATCGGCGTGATGGAAGAGTGAGCGGCCGCACTCCTCAGGTGCAGGCTGC
CTATCAGAAGGTGGTGGCTGGTGTGGCCAATGCCCTGGCTCACAAATACCACTGAGATCTTTTTCCCTCT
GCCAAAAATTATGGGGACATCATGAAGCCCCTTGAGCATCTGACTTCTGGCTAATAAAGGAAATTTATTT
TCATTGCAATAGTGTGTTGGAATTTTTTGTGTCTCTCACTCGGAAGGACATATGGGAGGGCAAATCATTT
AAAACATCAGAATGAGTATTTGGTTTAGAGTTTGGCAACATATGCCCATATGCTGGCTGCCATGAACAAA
GGTTGGCTATAAAGAGGTCATCAGTATATGAAACAGCCCCCTGCTGTCCATTCCTTATTCCATAGAAAAG
CCTTGACTTGAGGTTAGATTTTTTTTATATTTTGTTTTGTGTTATTTTTTTCTTTAACATCCCTAAAATT
TTCCTTACATGTTTTACTAGCCAGATTTTTCCTCCTCTCCTGACTACTCCCAGTCATAGCTGTCCCTCTT
CTCTTATGGAGATCCCTCGACCTGCAGCCCAAGCTTGGCGTAATCATGGTCATAGCTGTTTCCTGTGTGA
AATTGTTATCCGCTCACAATTCCACACAACATACGAGCCGGAAGCATAAAGTGTAAAGCCTGGGGTGCCT
AATGAGTGAGCTAACTCACATTAATTGCGTTGCGCTCACTGCCCGCTTTCCAGTCGGGAAACCTGTCGTG
CCAGCGGATCCGCATCTCAATTAGTCAGCAACCATAGTCCCGCCCCTAACTCCGCCCAGTTCCGCCCATT
CTCCGCCCCATGGCTGACTAATTTTTTTTATTTATGCAGAGGCCGAGGCCGCCTCGGCCTCTGAGCTATT
CCAGAAGTAGTGAGGAGGCTTTTTTGGAGGCCTAGGCTTTTGCAAAAAGCTAACTTGTTTATTGCAGCTT
ATAATGGTTACAAATAAAGCAATAGCATCACAAATTTCACAAATAAAGCATTTTTTTCACTGCATTCTAG
TTGTGGTTTGTCCAAACTCATCAATGTATCTTATCATGTCTGGATCCGCTGCATTAATGAATCGGCCAAC
GCGCGGGGAGAGGCGGTTTGCGTATTGGGCGCTCTTCCGCTTCCTCGCTCACTGACTCGCTGCGCTCGGT
CGTTCGGCTGCGGCGAGCGGTATCAGCTCACTCAAAGGCGGTAATACGGTTATCCACAGAATCAGGGGAT
AACGCAGGAAAGAACATGTGAGCAAAAGGCCAGCAAAAGGCCAGGAACCGTAAAAAGGCCGCGTTGCTGG
CGTTTTTCCATAGGCTCCGCCCCCCTGACGAGCATCACAAAAATCGACGCTCAAGTCAGAGGTGGCGAAA
CCCGACAGGACTATAAAGATACCAGGCGTTTCCCCCTGGAAGCTCCCTCGTGCGCTCTCCTGTTCCGACC
CTGCCGCTTACCGGATACCTGTCCGCCTTTCTCCCTTCGGGAAGCGTGGCGCTTTCTCATAGCTCACGCT
GTAGGTATCTCAGTTCGGTGTAGGTCGTTCGCTCCAAGCTGGGCTGTGTGCACGAACCCCCCGTTCAGCC
CGACCGCTGCGCCTTATCCGGTAACTATCGTCTTGAGTCCAACCCGGTAAGACACGACTTATCGCCACTG
GCAGCAGCCACTGGTAACAGGATTAGCAGAGCGAGGTATGTAGGCGGTGCTACAGAGTTCTTGAAGTGGT
GGCCTAACTACGGCTACACTAGAAGAACAGTATTTGGTATCTGCGCTCTGCTGAAGCCAGTTACCTTCGG
AAAAAGAGTTGGTAGCTCTTGATCCGGCAAACAAACCACCGCTGGTAGCGGTGGTTTTTTTGTTTGCAAG
CAGCAGATTACGCGCAGAAAAAAAGGATCTCAAGAAGATCCTTTGATCTTTTCTACGGGGTCTGACGCTC
AGTGGAACGAAAACTCACGTTAAGGGATTTTGGTCATGAGATTATCAAAAAGGATCTTCACCTAGATCCT
TTTAAATTAAAAATGAAGTTTTAAATCAATCTAAAGTATATATGAGTAAACTTGGTCTGACAGTTACCAA
TGCTTAATCAGTGAGGCACCTATCTCAGCGATCTGTCTATTTCGTTCATCCATAGTTGCCTGACTCCCCG
TCGTGTAGATAACTACGATACGGGAGGGCTTACCATCTGGCCCCAGTGCTGCAATGATACCGCGAGACCC
ACGCTCACCGGCTCCAGATTTATCAGCAATAAACCAGCCAGCCGGAAGGGCCGAGCGCAGAAGTGGTCCT
GCAACTTTATCCGCCTCCATCCAGTCTATTAATTGTTGCCGGGAAGCTAGAGTAAGTAGTTCGCCAGTTA
ATAGTTTGCGCAACGTTGTTGCCATTGCTACAGGCATCGTGGTGTCACGCTCGTCGTTTGGTATGGCTTC
ATTCAGCTCCGGTTCCCAACGATCAAGGCGAGTTACATGATCCCCCATGTTGTGCAAAAAAGCGGTTAGC
TCCTTCGGTCCTCCGATCGTTGTCAGAAGTAAGTTGGCCGCAGTGTTATCACTCATGGTTATGGCAGCAC
TGCATAATTCTCTTACTGTCATGCCATCCGTAAGATGCTTTTCTGTGACTGGTGAGTACTCAACCAAGTC
ATTCTGAGAATAGTGTATGCGGCGACCGAGTTGCTCTTGCCCGGCGTCAATACGGGATAATACCGCGCCA
CATAGCAGAACTTTAAAAGTGCTCATCATTGGAAAACGTTCTTCGGGGCGAAAACTCTCAAGGATCTTAC
CGCTGTTGAGATCCAGTTCGATGTAACCCACTCGTGCACCCAACTGATCTTCAGCATCTTTTACTTTCAC
CAGCGTTTCTGGGTGAGCAAAAACAGGAAGGCAAAATGCCGCAAAAAAGGGAATAAGGGCGACACGGAAA
TGTTGAATACTCATACTCTTCCTTTTTCAATATTATTGAAGCATTTATCAGGGTTATTGTCTCATGAGCG
GATACATATTTGAATGTATTTAGAAAAATAAACAAATAGGGGTTCCGCGCACATTTCCCCGAAAAGTGCC
ACCTGGGTCGACATTGATTATTGACTAGTTATTAATAGTAATCAATTACGGGGTCATTAGTTCATAGCCC
ATATATGGAGTTCCGCGTTACATAACTTACGGTAAATGGCCCGCCTGGCTGACCGCCCAACGACCCCCGC
CCATTGACGTCAATAATGACGTATGTTCCCATAGTAACGCCAATAGGGACTTTCCATTGACGTCAATGGG
TGGAGTATTTACGGTAAACTGCCCACTTGGCAGTACATCAAGTGTATCATATGCCAAGTACGCCCCCTAT
TGACGTCAATGACGGTAAATGGCCCGCCTGGCATTATGCCCAGTACATGACCTTATGGGACTTTCCTACT
TGGCAGTACATCTACGTATTAGTCATCGCTATTACCATGGTCGAGGTGAGCCCCACGTTCTGCTTCACTC
TCCCCATCTCCCCCCCCTCCCCACCCCCAATTTTGTATTTATTTATTTTTTAATTATTTTGTGCAGCGAT
GGGGGCGGGGGGGGGGGG
